>Addgene plasmid #129897 | pRDAX-212 N-Tag miRFP670[2] L20 FRB EGFP | depositor full sequence | sequence record 249275 | Full Sequence
GCCTGCCTCCAGGCCTCAATATTGGCCATTAGCCATATTATTCATTGGTTATATAGCATAAATCAATATT
GGCTATTGGCCATTGCATACGTTGTATCTATATCATAATATGTACATTTATATTGGCTCATGTCCAATAT
GACCGCCATGTTGGCATTGATTATTGACTAGTTATTAATAGTAATCAATTACGGGGTCATTAGTTCATAG
CCCATATATGGAGTTCCGCGTTACATAACTTACGGTAAATGGCCCGCCTGGCTGACCGCCCAACGACCCC
CGCCCATTGACGTCAATAATGACGTATGTTCCCATAGTAACGCCAATAGGGACTTTCCATTGACGTCAAT
GGGTGGAGTATTTACGGTAAACTGCCCACTTGGCAGTACATCAAGTGTATCATATGCCAAGTCCGCCCCC
TATTGACGTCAATGACGGTAAATGGCCCGCCTGGCATTATGCCCAGTACATGACCTTACGGGACTTTCCT
ACTTGGCAGTACATCTACGTATTAGTCATCGCTATTACCATGGTGATGCGGTTTTGGCAGTACACCAATG
GGCGTGGATAGCGGTTTGACTCACGGGGATTTCCAAGTCTCCACCCCATTGACGTCAATGGGAGTTTGTT
TTGGCACCAAAATCAACGGGACTTTCCAAAATGTCGTAATAACCCCGCCCCGTTGACGCAAATGGGCGGT
AGGCGTGTACGGTGGGAGGTCTATATAAGCAGAGCTCGTTTAGTGAACCGTCAGATCACTAGAAGCTTTA
TTGCGGTAGTTTATCACAGTTAAATTGCTAACGCAGTCAGTGCTTCTGACACAACAGTCTCGAACTTAAG
CTGCAGAAGTTGGTCGTGAGGCACTGGGCAGGTAAGTATCAAGGTTACAAGACAGGTTTAAGGAGACCAA
TAGAAACTGGGCTTGTCGAGACAGAGAAGACTCTTGCGTTTCTGATAGGCACCTATTGGTCTTACTGACA
TCCACTTTGCCTTTCTCTCCACAGGTGTCCACTCCCAGGCCACCATGGGCAGAGCGGGACCCAGTATCGA
CCTGTCTGGGACACTCGCACCAGCACTGGAGCGCATAAGAACTGCTGGATCACTGAGGGCCCTCTGTGAC
GACACAGTCTTGCTCTTTCAGCAATGTACGGGCTATGATCGAGTGATGGTGTACCGATTCGACGAACAGG
GTCATGGTCTGGTCTTTTCCGAGTGTCACGTGCCTGGCCTGGAGAGCTACTTTGGCAACCGCTATCCCTC
TTCTACCGTACCCCAGATGGCCAGGCAACTTTACGTCCGGCAACGGGTCAGAGTGCTGGTGGATGTGACC
TACCAGCCTGTGCCACTCGAACCTCGGCTGAGCCCACTCACTGGACGGGATCTGGACATGAGCGGCTGCT
TCCTGAGGTCCATGTCACCTTGCCATCTGCAGTTCTTGAAGGACATGGGCGTTCGAGCCACACTCGCAGT
CTCACTGGTTGTAGGCGGGAAACTGTGGGGTCTTGTGGTGTGTCACCACTACCTTCCCAGGTTCATCCGG
TTCGAGTTGAGAGCCATCTGCAAACGTTTGGCCGAGAGAATAGCCACCCGCATTACTGCTCTGGAATCCG
GGAGTCCTGGCGGTGGATCCGGAGGCTCTGGGAGCTCTGCCAGCGGTGGCAGCACCTCCGTGGCCATCCT
CTGGCATGAGATGTGGCATGAAGGCCTGGAAGAGGCATCTCGTTTGTACTTTGGGGAAAGGAACGTGAAA
GGCATGTTTGAGGTGCTGGAGCCCTTGCATGCTATGATGGAACGGGGCCCCCAGACTCTGAAGGAAACAT
CCTTTAATCAGGCCTATGGTCGAGATTTAATGGAGGCCCAAGAGTGGTGCAGGAAGTACATGAAATCAGG
GAATGTCAAGGACCTCACCCAAGCCTGGGACCTCTATTATCATGTGTTCCGACGAATCTCATAAGAATTC
AGATCCGCCCCTCTCCCTCCCCCCCCCCTAACGTTACTGGCCGAAGCCGCTTGGAATAAGGCCGGTGTGC
GTTTGTCTATATGTTATTTTCCACCATATTGCCGTCTTTTGGCAATGTGAGGGCCCGGAAACCTGGCCCT
GTCTTCTTGACGAGCATTCCTAGGGGTCTTTCCCCTCTCGCCAAAGGAATGCAAGGTCTGTTGAATGTCG
TGAAGGAAGCAGTTCCTCTGGTAGCTTCTTGAAGACAAACAACGTCTGTAGCGACCCTTTGCAGGCAGCG
GAACCCCCCACCTGGCGACAGGTGCCTCTGCGGCCAAAAGCCACGTGTATAAGATACACCTGCAAAGGCG
GCACAACCCCAGTGCCACGTTGTGAGTTGGATAGTTGTGGAAAGAGTCAAATGGCTCTCCTCAAGCGTAT
TCAACAAGGGGCTGAAGGATGCCCAGAAGGTACCCCATTGTATGGGATCTGATCTGGGGCCTCGGTACAC
ATGCTTTACATGTGTTTAGTCGAGGTTAAAAAAACGTCTAGGCCCCCCGAACCACGGGGACGTGGTTTTC
CTTTGAAAAACACGATGATAATATGGCCACAACCATGGTGAGCAAGGGCGAGGAGCTGTTCACCGGGGTG
GTGCCCATCCTGGTCGAGCTGGACGGCGACGTAAACGGCCACAAGTTCAGCGTGTCCGGCGAGGGCGAGG
GCGATGCCACCTACGGCAAGCTGACCCTGAAGTTCATCTGCACCACCGGCAAGCTGCCCGTGCCCTGGCC
CACCCTCGTGACCACCCTGACCTACGGCGTGCAGTGCTTCAGCCGCTACCCCGACCACATGAAGCAGCAC
GACTTCTTCAAGTCCGCCATGCCCGAAGGCTACGTCCAGGAGCGCACCATCTTCTTCAAGGACGACGGCA
ACTACAAGACCCGCGCCGAGGTGAAGTTCGAGGGCGACACCCTGGTGAACCGCATCGAGCTGAAGGGCAT
CGACTTCAAGGAGGACGGCAACATCCTGGGGCACAAGCTGGAGTACAACTACAACAGCCACAACGTCTAT
ATCATGGCCGACAAGCAGAAGAACGGCATCAAGGTGAACTTCAAGATCCGCCACAACATCGAGGACGGCA
GCGTGCAGCTCGCCGACCACTACCAGCAGAACACCCCCATCGGCGACGGCCCCGTGCTGCTGCCCGACAA
CCACTACCTGAGCACCCAGTCCGCCCTGAGCAAAGACCCCAACGAGAAGCGCGATCACATGGTCCTGCTG
GAGTTCGTGACCGCCGCCGGGATCACTCTCGGCATGGACGAGCTGTACAAGTAAACCGGTGCTCGAGGTA
CCGATGAATAGCTAAGGTCGAGGCCGCAGGTAAGTATCAAGGTTACAAGACAGGTTTAAGGAGACCAATA
GAAACTGGGCTTGTCGAGACAGAGAAGACTCTTGCGTTTCTGATAGGCACCTATTGGTCTTACTGACATC
CACTTTGCCTTTCTCTCCACAGGTGTCGACAATCAACCTCTGGATTACAAAATTTGTGAAAGATTGACTG
GTATTCTTAACTATGTTGCTCCTTTTACGCTATGTGGATACGCTGCTTTAATGCCTTTGTATCATGCTAT
TGCTTCCCGTATGGCTTTCATTTTCTCCTCCTTGTATAAATCCTGGTTGCTGTCTCTTTATGAGGAGTTG
TGGCCCGTTGTCAGGCAACGTGGCGTGGTGTGCACTGTGTTTGCTGACGCAACCCCCACTGGTTGGGGCA
TTGCCACCACCTGTCAGCTCCTTTCCGGGACTTTCGCTTTCCCCCTCCCTATTGCCACGGCGGAACTCAT
CGCCGCCTGCCTTGCCCGCTGCTGGACAGGGGCTCGGCTGTTGGGCACTGACAATTCCGTGGTGTTGTCG
GGGAAGCTGACGTCCTTTCCATGGCTGCTCGCCTGTGTTGCCACCTGGATTCTGCGCGGGACGTCCTTCT
GCTACGTCCCTTCGGCCCTCAATCCAGCGGACCTTCCTTCCCGCGGCCTGCTGCCGGCTCTGCGGCCTCT
TCCGCGTCTTCGCCTTCGCCCTCAGACGAGTCGGATCTCCCTTTGGGCCGCCTCCCCGCCTGGAATTCGA
GCTCGGTACGATCAGCCTCGACTGTGCCTTCTAGTTGCCAGCCATCTGTTGTTTGCCCCTCCCCCGTGCC
TTCCTTGACCCTGGAAGGTGCCACTCCCACTGTCCTTTCCTAATAAAATGAGGAAATTGCATCGCATTGT
CTGAGTAGGTGTCATTCTATTCTGGGGGGTGGGGTGGGGCAGGACAGCAAGGGGGAGGATTGGGAAGACA
ATAGCCCAGCTTTTGTTCCCTTTAGTGAGGGTTAATTGCGCGCTTGGCGTAATCATGGTCATAGCTGTTT
CCTGTGTGAAATTGTTATCCGCTAATTCACTCCTCAGGTGCAGGCTGCCTATCAGAAGGTGGTGGCTGGT
GTGGCCAATGCCCTGGCTCACAAATACCACTGAGATCTTTTTCCCTCTGCCAAAAATTATGGGGACATCA
TGAAGCCCCTTGAGCATCTGACTTCTGGCTAATAAAGGAAATTTATTTTCATTGCAATAGTGTGTTGGAA
TTTTTTGTGTCTCTCACTCGGAAGGACATATGGGAGGGCAAATCATTTAAAACATCAGAATGAGTATTTG
GTTTAGAGTTTGGCAACATATGCCCATATGCTGGCTGCCATGAACAAAGGTTGGCTATAAAGAGGTCATC
AGTATATGAAACAGCCCCCTGCTGTCCATTCCTTATTCCATAGAAAAGCCTTGACTTGAGGTTAGATTTT
TTTTATATTTTGTTTTGTGTTATTTTTTTCTTTAACATCCCTAAAATTTTCCTTACATGTTTTACTAGCC
AGATTTTTCCTCCTCTCCTGACTACTCCCAGTCATAGCTGTCCCTCTTCTCTTATGGAGATCGGCCGGCC
GCCGGCGTCGACGCGCGCGGCCGCGGCGCGCCGTTGCTGGCGTTTTTCCATAGGCTCCGCCCCCCTGACG
AGCATCACAAAAATCGACGCTCAAGTCAGAGGTGGCGAAACCCGACAGGACTATAAAGATACCAGGCGTT
TCCCCCTGGAAGCTCCCTCGTGCGCTCTCCTGTTCCGACCCTGCCGCTTACCGGATACCTGTCCGCCTTT
CTCCCTTCGGGAAGCGTGGCGCTTTCTCATAGCTCACGCTGTAGGTATCTCAGTTCGGTGTAGGTCGTTC
GCTCCAAGCTGGGCTGTGTGCACGAACCCCCCGTTCAGCCCGACCGCTGCGCCTTATCCGGTAACTATCG
TCTTGAGTCCAACCCGGTAAGACACGACTTATCGCCACTGGCAGCAGCCACTGGTAACAGGATTAGCAGA
GCGAGGTATGTAGGCGGTGCTACAGAGTTCTTGAAGTGGTGGCCTAACTACGGCTACACTAGAAGAACAG
TATTTGGTATCTGCGCTCTGCTGAAGCCAGTTACCTTCGGAAAAAGAGTTGGTAGCTCTTGATCCGGCAA
ACAAACCACCGCTGGTAGCGGTGGTTTTTTTGTTTGCAAGCAGCAGATTACGCGCAGAAAAAAAGGATCT
CAAGAAGATCCTTTGATCTTTTCTACGGGGTCTGACGCTCAGTGGAACGAAAACTCACGTTAAGGGATTT
TGGTCATGAGATTATCAAAAAGGATCTTCACCTAGATCCTTTTAAATTAAAAATGAAGTTTTAAATCAAT
CTAAAGTATATATGAGTAAACTTGGTCTGACAGTTACCAATGCTTAATCAGTGAGGCACCTATCTCAGCG
ATCTGTCTATTTCGTTCATCCATAGTTGCCTGACTCCCCGTCGTGTAGATAACTACGATACGGGAGGGCT
TACCATCTGGCCCCAGTGCTGCAATGATACCGCGAGACCCACGCTCACCGGCTCCAGATTTATCAGCAAT
AAACCAGCCAGCCGGAAGGGCCGAGCGCAGAAGTGGTCCTGCAACTTTATCCGCCTCCATCCAGTCTATT
AATTGTTGCCGGGAAGCTAGAGTAAGTAGTTCGCCAGTTAATAGTTTGCGCAACGTTGTTGCCATTGCTA
CAGGCATCGTGGTGTCACGCTCGTCGTTTGGTATGGCTTCATTCAGCTCCGGTTCCCAACGATCAAGGCG
AGTTACATGATCCCCCATGTTGTGCAAAAAAGCGGTTAGCTCCTTCGGTCCTCCGATCGTTGTCAGAAGT
AAGTTGGCCGCAGTGTTATCACTCATGGTTATGGCAGCACTGCATAATTCTCTTACTGTCATGCCATCCG
TAAGATGCTTTTCTGTGACTGGTGAGTACTCAACCAAGTCATTCTGAGAATAGTGTATGCGGCGACCGAG
TTGCTCTTGCCCGGCGTCAATACGGGATAATACCGCGCCACATAGCAGAACTTTAAAAGTGCTCATCATT
GGAAAACGTTCTTCGGGGCGAAAACTCTCAAGGATCTTACCGCTGTTGAGATCCAGTTCGATGTAACCCA
CTCGTGCACCCAACTGATCTTCAGCATCTTTTACTTTCACCAGCGTTTCTGGGTGAGCAAAAACAGGAAG
GCAAAATGCCGCAAAAAAGGGAATAAGGGCGACACGGAAATGTTGAATACTCATACTCTTCCTTTTTCAA
TATTATTGAAGCATTTATCAGGGTTATTGTCTCATGAGCGGATACATATTTGAATGTATTTAGAAAAATA
AACAAATAGGGGTTCCGCGCACATTTCCCCGAAAAGTGCCACCTGACGTCTAAGAAACCATTATTATCAT
GACATTAACCTATAAAAATAGGCGTATCACGAGGCCCTTTCGTCTACGCGCGCGCCGGCGGCGCGCCGTC
GACGGCCGGCCGCGGCCGC
Features (pLannotate 1.2.2; 17 found; start..end, strand, type, name):
    155..532     +  enhancer       CMV enhancer: human cytomegalovirus immediate early enhancer
    534..733     +  promoter       CMV promoter: human cytomegalovirus (CMV) immediate early promoter
    872..1004    +  intron         chimeric intron: chimera between introns from human β-globin and immunoglobulin heavy chain genes
   1031..1609    +  CDS            emiRFP670 (fragment): emiRFP670 is a basic (constitutively fluorescent) near ir fluorescent protein published in 2020, derived from Rhodopseudomonas palustris. It has low acid sensitivity. It requires the cofactor biliverdin for fluorescence.
   1676..1951    +  CDS            FRB: FKBP-rapamycin binding domain of human FRAP
   1968..2554    +  misc_feature   IRES2: internal ribosome entry site (IRES) of the encephalomyocarditis virus (EMCV)
   2555..3274    +  CDS            EGFP: the original enhanced GFP (Yang et al., 1996) mammalian codon-optimized
   3320..3452    +  intron         chimeric intron: chimera between introns from human β-globin and immunoglobulin heavy chain genes
   3461..4049    +  misc_feature   WPRE: woodchuck hepatitis virus posttranscriptional regulatory element
   4053..4069    +  misc_feature   MCS (fragment): pUC18/19 multiple cloning site
   4082..4193    +  polyA_signal   bGH poly(A) signal: bovine growth hormone polyadenylation signal
   4289..4307    -  promoter       T3 promoter: promoter for bacteriophage T3 RNA polymerase
   4366..4440    +  CDS            HBB (fragment): HBB_PONPY - Experimental evidence at transcript level: Swiss-Prot protein existence level 2. Involved in oxygen transport from the lung to the various peripheral tissues. From Pongo pygmaeus (Bornean orangutan).
   4511..4566    +  polyA_signal   β-globin poly(A) signal: rabbit β-globin polyadenylation signal (Gil and Proudfoot, 1987)
   4945..5533    -  rep_origin     ori: high-copy-number ColE1/pMB1/pBR322/pUC origin of replication
   5704..6564    -  CDS            AmpR: β-lactamase; bla; confers resistance to ampicillin, carbenicillin, and related antibiotics
   6565..6669    -  promoter       AmpR promoter: bla
