[The description below was written by a language model from this plasmid's Addgene catalogue record and pLannotate feature annotations shown in this document.]
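Description:
pRDAX-212 N-Tag miRFP670[2] L20 FRB EGFP is a custom-built mammalian expression plasmid of about 6.8 kb designed for protein–protein interaction assays based on bimolecular or trimolecular fluorescence complementation (BiFC/TriFC). It is maintained in E. coli at high copy through a ColE1/pUC-type origin and selected with ampicillin via the β-lactamase gene and its native promoter.

The expression unit is driven by the human CMV immediate-early enhancer and promoter, followed by a chimeric β-globin/immunoglobulin intron that promotes efficient processing of the transcript. The first open reading frame encodes a fragment of a miRFP670-type near-infrared fluorescent protein (a biliverdin-dependent bacteriophytochrome derivative), placed N-terminal to the FRB domain. The name suggests that this is the second split fragment and that it is joined to FRB by a linker designated L20. FRB is the FKBP–rapamycin binding domain of FRAP/mTOR. The catalogue lists it as mouse, whereas the automated annotation matches it to the human domain. Downstream, an EMCV IRES drives translation of EGFP from the same transcript, giving an independent green marker of transfection and expression level. A second chimeric intron, a WPRE, and bGH and rabbit β-globin polyadenylation signals complete the 3′ end.

Since FRB dimerises with FKBP in the presence of rapamycin, this construct would most plausibly serve as an inducible control partner, restoring near-infrared fluorescence when paired with a complementary fragment fusion. The record itself does not name the partner construct or the cloning sites used.
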