Addgene plasmid #129897: pRDAX-212 N-Tag miRFP670[2] L20 FRB EGFP
Purpose: PPI (BiFC/TriFC) assay vector
Depositing lab: Gary Lewin. Depositing organization: Max-Delbrueck-Centrum fuer Molekulare Medizin (MDC).
Backbone
  Vector backbone: custom built
  Vector type: Mammalian Expression
Growth in bacteria
  Bacterial resistance: Ampicillin, 100 μg/mL
  Growth temperature: 37°C
  Growth strain: DH5alpha
  Copy number: High Copy
Gene/Insert
  Gene/Insert name: FRB
  Species: M. musculus (mouse)
  Cloning method: Restriction Enzyme; 5′ cloning site unknown (unknown if destroyed); 3′ cloning site unknown (unknown if destroyed)
Terms and licenses: Academic/Nonprofit Terms; Industry Terms: Not Available to Industry
How to cite: pRDAX-212 N-Tag miRFP670[2] L20 FRB EGFP was a gift from Gary Lewin (Addgene plasmid # 129897 ; http://n2t.net/addgene:129897 ; RRID:Addgene_129897)
